Addgene plasmid #132457: pGABPB2.1.0-gDNA
Purpose: CRISPR/Cas9 plasmid to create GFP fusion proteins
Depositing lab: Kevin White. Depositing organization: University of Chicago.
Backbone
  Vector backbone: pX330
  Backbone manufacturer: addgene ID: 42230
  Vector type: CRISPR
Growth in bacteria
  Bacterial resistance: Ampicillin, 100 μg/mL
  Growth temperature: 37°C
  Growth strain: DH5alpha
  Copy number: High Copy
Gene/Insert
  Gene/Insert name: GABPB2
  gRNA/shRNA sequence: CTGTTTCATCTTAATATGCA AGG
  Species: H. sapiens (human)
  Entrez Gene: GABPB2 (a.k.a. MGC29891, RP11-68I18.1)
  Cloning method: Restriction Enzyme; 5′ cloning site BbsI (destroyed during cloning); 3′ cloning site BbsI (destroyed during cloning)
Terms and licenses: Academic/Nonprofit Terms; Industry Terms: Not Available to Industry
Depositor comments: gRNA sequence also includes uncloned PAM after the space
How to cite: pGABPB2.1.0-gDNA was a gift from Kevin White (Addgene plasmid # 132457 ; http://n2t.net/addgene:132457 ; RRID:Addgene_132457)
