[The description below was written by a language model from this plasmid's Addgene catalogue record and pLannotate feature annotations shown in this document.]
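Description:
pGABPB2.1.0-gDNA is a CRISPR/Cas9 expression plasmid built on the pX330 backbone, carrying both a single guide RNA and Streptococcus pyogenes Cas9 for delivery into mammalian cells. It is maintained in E. coli as a high-copy plasmid through a ColE1/pUC-type origin and selected with ampicillin via the β-lactamase gene. An f1 phage origin is also present. The annotation picks up a single AAV2 ITR and short bom and rop fragments, which appear to be backbone remnants rather than functional modules; with only one ITR annotated, the record gives no indication that the plasmid is meant for AAV packaging.

The insert is a 20-nucleotide spacer targeting human GABPB2, cloned between the two BbsI sites of pX330, which were destroyed in the process. The PAM listed with the guide in the catalogue entry is part of the genomic target and is not in the plasmid. In the circular map the human U6 RNA polymerase III promoter sits just upstream of the spacer and the S. pyogenes gRNA scaffold, so the full sgRNA is transcribed as one unit. A second, partial scaffold match follows the first. Cas9 is annotated as adjoining N- and C-terminal portions that together form a continuous coding sequence. It is driven by a hybrid promoter made of the CMV enhancer, chicken β-actin promoter and a hybrid intron, carries a C-terminal nucleoplasmin nuclear localization signal, and terminates at a bGH polyadenylation signal.

The stated purpose is to create GFP fusion proteins. The plasmid contains no GFP sequence, so it presumably supplies the targeted cut at the GABPB2 locus, with the tag coming from a separate donor template that the record does not describe.
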