Features (pLannotate 1.2.2; 18 found; start..end, strand, type, name):
      1..76      +  misc_RNA       gRNA scaffold: guide RNA scaffold for the Streptococcus pyogenes CRISPR/Cas9 system
     83..126     +  misc_RNA       gRNA scaffold (fragment): guide RNA scaffold for the Streptococcus pyogenes CRISPR/Cas9 system
    173..458     +  enhancer       CMV enhancer: human cytomegalovirus immediate early enhancer; contains an 18-bp deletion relative to the standard CMV enhancer
    460..737     +  promoter       chicken β-actin promoter: No description available
    738..965     +  intron         hybrid intron: hybrid between chicken β-actin (CBA) and minute virus of mice (MMV) introns (Gray et al., 2011)
   1103..2704    +  CDS            Cas9(N): N-terminal portion of Streptococcus pyogenes Cas9 (Zetsche et al., 2015)
   2705..5203    +  CDS            Cas9(C): C-terminal portion of Streptococcus pyogenes Cas9 (Zetsche et al., 2015)
   5204..5251    +  CDS            nucleoplasmin NLS: bipartite nuclear localization signal from nucleoplasmin
   5285..5396    +  polyA_signal   bGH poly(A) signal: bovine growth hormone polyadenylation signal
   5501..5641    +  repeat_region  AAV2 ITR: inverted terminal repeat of adeno-associated virus serotype 2 inverted
   5646..5697    -  misc_feature   bom (fragment): basis of mobility region from pBR322
   5716..6171    +  rep_origin     f1 ori (sequence partly withheld): f1 bacteriophage origin of replication; arrow indicates direction of (+) strand synthesis
   6172..6221    -  misc_feature   bom (fragment): basis of mobility region from pBR322
   6323..6358    -  CDS            rop (fragment): Rop protein, which maintains plasmids at low copy number; rop
   6453..6557    +  promoter       AmpR promoter: bla
   6558..7418    +  CDS            AmpR: β-lactamase; bla; confers resistance to ampicillin, carbenicillin, and related antibiotics
   7589..8177    +  rep_origin     ori: high-copy-number ColE1/pMB1/pBR322/pUC origin of replication
   8239..8479    +  promoter       U6 promoter: RNA polymerase III promoter for human U6 snRNA
>Addgene plasmid #132457 | pGABPB2.1.0-gDNA | addgene full sequence | sequence record 266980 | Addgene NGS Result
GTTTTAGAGCTAGAAATAGCAAGTTAAAATAAGGCTAGTCCGTTATCAACTTGAAAAAGTGGCACCGAGT
CGGTGCTTTTTTGTTTTAGAGCTAGAAATAGCAAGTTAAAATAAGGCTAGTCCGTTTTTAGCGCGTGCGC
CAATTCTGCAGACAAATGGCTCTAGAGGTACCCGTTACATAACTTACGGTAAATGGCCCGCCTGGCTGAC
CGCCCAACGACCCCCGCCCATTGACGTCAATAGTAACGCCAATAGGGACTTTCCATTGACGTCAATGGGT
GGAGTATTTACGGTAAACTGCCCACTTGGCAGTACATCAAGTGTATCATATGCCAAGTACGCCCCCTATT
GACGTCAATGACGGTAAATGGCCCGCCTGGCATTGTGCCCAGTACATGACCTTATGGGACTTTCCTACTT
GGCAGTACATCTACGTATTAGTCATCGCTATTACCATGGTCGAGGTGAGCCCCACGTTCTGCTTCACTCT
CCCCATCTCCCCCCCCTCCCCACCCCCAATTTTGTATTTATTTATTTTTTAATTATTTTGTGCAGCGATG
GGGGCGGGGGGGGGGGGGGGGCGCGCGCCAGGCGGGGCGGGGCGGGGCGAGGGGCGGGGCGGGGCGAGGC
GGAGAGGTGCGGCGGCAGCCAATCAGAGCGGCGCGCTCCGAAAGTTTCCTTTTATGGCGAGGCGGCGGCG
GCGGCGGCCCTATAAAAAGCGAAGCGCGCGGCGGGCGGGAGTCGCTGCGCGCTGCCTTCGCCCCGTGCCC
CGCTCCGCCGCCGCCTCGCGCCGCCCGCCCCGGCTCTGACTGACCGCGTTACTCCCACAGGTGAGCGGGC
GGGACGGCCCTTCTCCTCCGGGCTGTAATTAGCTGAGCAAGAGGTAAGGGTTTAAGGGATGGTTGGTTGG
TGGGGTATTAATGTTTAATTACCTGGAGCACCTGCCTGAAATCACTTTTTTTCAGGTTGGACCGGTGCCA
CCATGGACTATAAGGACCACGACGGAGACTACAAGGATCATGATATTGATTACAAAGACGATGACGATAA
GATGGCCCCAAAGAAGAAGCGGAAGGTCGGTATCCACGGAGTCCCAGCAGCCGACAAGAAGTACAGCATC
GGCCTGGACATCGGCACCAACTCTGTGGGCTGGGCCGTGATCACCGACGAGTACAAGGTGCCCAGCAAGA
AATTCAAGGTGCTGGGCAACACCGACCGGCACAGCATCAAGAAGAACCTGATCGGAGCCCTGCTGTTCGA
CAGCGGCGAAACAGCCGAGGCCACCCGGCTGAAGAGAACCGCCAGAAGAAGATACACCAGACGGAAGAAC
CGGATCTGCTATCTGCAAGAGATCTTCAGCAACGAGATGGCCAAGGTGGACGACAGCTTCTTCCACAGAC
TGGAAGAGTCCTTCCTGGTGGAAGAGGATAAGAAGCACGAGCGGCACCCCATCTTCGGCAACATCGTGGA
CGAGGTGGCCTACCACGAGAAGTACCCCACCATCTACCACCTGAGAAAGAAACTGGTGGACAGCACCGAC
AAGGCCGACCTGCGGCTGATCTATCTGGCCCTGGCCCACATGATCAAGTTCCGGGGCCACTTCCTGATCG
AGGGCGACCTGAACCCCGACAACAGCGACGTGGACAAGCTGTTCATCCAGCTGGTGCAGACCTACAACCA
GCTGTTCGAGGAAAACCCCATCAACGCCAGCGGCGTGGACGCCAAGGCCATCCTGTCTGCCAGACTGAGC
AAGAGCAGACGGCTGGAAAATCTGATCGCCCAGCTGCCCGGCGAGAAGAAGAATGGCCTGTTCGGAAACC
TGATTGCCCTGAGCCTGGGCCTGACCCCCAACTTCAAGAGCAACTTCGACCTGGCCGAGGATGCCAAACT
GCAGCTGAGCAAGGACACCTACGACGACGACCTGGACAACCTGCTGGCCCAGATCGGCGACCAGTACGCC
GACCTGTTTCTGGCCGCCAAGAACCTGTCCGACGCCATCCTGCTGAGCGACATCCTGAGAGTGAACACCG
AGATCACCAAGGCCCCCCTGAGCGCCTCTATGATCAAGAGATACGACGAGCACCACCAGGACCTGACCCT
GCTGAAAGCTCTCGTGCGGCAGCAGCTGCCTGAGAAGTACAAAGAGATTTTCTTCGACCAGAGCAAGAAC
GGCTACGCCGGCTACATTGACGGCGGAGCCAGCCAGGAAGAGTTCTACAAGTTCATCAAGCCCATCCTGG
AAAAGATGGACGGCACCGAGGAACTGCTCGTGAAGCTGAACAGAGAGGACCTGCTGCGGAAGCAGCGGAC
CTTCGACAACGGCAGCATCCCCCACCAGATCCACCTGGGAGAGCTGCACGCCATTCTGCGGCGGCAGGAA
GATTTTTACCCATTCCTGAAGGACAACCGGGAAAAGATCGAGAAGATCCTGACCTTCCGCATCCCCTACT
ACGTGGGCCCTCTGGCCAGGGGAAACAGCAGATTCGCCTGGATGACCAGAAAGAGCGAGGAAACCATCAC
CCCCTGGAACTTCGAGGAAGTGGTGGACAAGGGCGCTTCCGCCCAGAGCTTCATCGAGCGGATGACCAAC
TTCGATAAGAACCTGCCCAACGAGAAGGTGCTGCCCAAGCACAGCCTGCTGTACGAGTACTTCACCGTGT
ATAACGAGCTGACCAAAGTGAAATACGTGACCGAGGGAATGAGAAAGCCCGCCTTCCTGAGCGGCGAGCA
GAAAAAGGCCATCGTGGACCTGCTGTTCAAGACCAACCGGAAAGTGACCGTGAAGCAGCTGAAAGAGGAC
TACTTCAAGAAAATCGAGTGCTTCGACTCCGTGGAAATCTCCGGCGTGGAAGATCGGTTCAACGCCTCCC
TGGGCACATACCACGATCTGCTGAAAATTATCAAGGACAAGGACTTCCTGGACAATGAGGAAAACGAGGA
CATTCTGGAAGATATCGTGCTGACCCTGACACTGTTTGAGGACAGAGAGATGATCGAGGAACGGCTGAAA
ACCTATGCCCACCTGTTCGACGACAAAGTGATGAAGCAGCTGAAGCGGCGGAGATACACCGGCTGGGGCA
GGCTGAGCCGGAAGCTGATCAACGGCATCCGGGACAAGCAGTCCGGCAAGACAATCCTGGATTTCCTGAA
GTCCGACGGCTTCGCCAACAGAAACTTCATGCAGCTGATCCACGACGACAGCCTGACCTTTAAAGAGGAC
ATCCAGAAAGCCCAGGTGTCCGGCCAGGGCGATAGCCTGCACGAGCACATTGCCAATCTGGCCGGCAGCC
CCGCCATTAAGAAGGGCATCCTGCAGACAGTGAAGGTGGTGGACGAGCTCGTGAAAGTGATGGGCCGGCA
CAAGCCCGAGAACATCGTGATCGAAATGGCCAGAGAGAACCAGACCACCCAGAAGGGACAGAAGAACAGC
CGCGAGAGAATGAAGCGGATCGAAGAGGGCATCAAAGAGCTGGGCAGCCAGATCCTGAAAGAACACCCCG
TGGAAAACACCCAGCTGCAGAACGAGAAGCTGTACCTGTACTACCTGCAGAATGGGCGGGATATGTACGT
GGACCAGGAACTGGACATCAACCGGCTGTCCGACTACGATGTGGACCATATCGTGCCTCAGAGCTTTCTG
AAGGACGACTCCATCGACAACAAGGTGCTGACCAGAAGCGACAAGAACCGGGGCAAGAGCGACAACGTGC
CCTCCGAAGAGGTCGTGAAGAAGATGAAGAACTACTGGCGGCAGCTGCTGAACGCCAAGCTGATTACCCA
GAGAAAGTTCGACAATCTGACCAAGGCCGAGAGAGGCGGCCTGAGCGAACTGGATAAGGCCGGCTTCATC
AAGAGACAGCTGGTGGAAACCCGGCAGATCACAAAGCACGTGGCACAGATCCTGGACTCCCGGATGAACA
CTAAGTACGACGAGAATGACAAGCTGATCCGGGAAGTGAAAGTGATCACCCTGAAGTCCAAGCTGGTGTC
CGATTTCCGGAAGGATTTCCAGTTTTACAAAGTGCGCGAGATCAACAACTACCACCACGCCCACGACGCC
TACCTGAACGCCGTCGTGGGAACCGCCCTGATCAAAAAGTACCCTAAGCTGGAAAGCGAGTTCGTGTACG
GCGACTACAAGGTGTACGACGTGCGGAAGATGATCGCCAAGAGCGAGCAGGAAATCGGCAAGGCTACCGC
CAAGTACTTCTTCTACAGCAACATCATGAACTTTTTCAAGACCGAGATTACCCTGGCCAACGGCGAGATC
CGGAAGCGGCCTCTGATCGAGACAAACGGCGAAACCGGGGAGATCGTGTGGGATAAGGGCCGGGATTTTG
CCACCGTGCGGAAAGTGCTGAGCATGCCCCAAGTGAATATCGTGAAAAAGACCGAGGTGCAGACAGGCGG
CTTCAGCAAAGAGTCTATCCTGCCCAAGAGGAACAGCGATAAGCTGATCGCCAGAAAGAAGGACTGGGAC
CCTAAGAAGTACGGCGGCTTCGACAGCCCCACCGTGGCCTATTCTGTGCTGGTGGTGGCCAAAGTGGAAA
AGGGCAAGTCCAAGAAACTGAAGAGTGTGAAAGAGCTGCTGGGGATCACCATCATGGAAAGAAGCAGCTT
CGAGAAGAATCCCATCGACTTTCTGGAAGCCAAGGGCTACAAAGAAGTGAAAAAGGACCTGATCATCAAG
CTGCCTAAGTACTCCCTGTTCGAGCTGGAAAACGGCCGGAAGAGAATGCTGGCCTCTGCCGGCGAACTGC
AGAAGGGAAACGAACTGGCCCTGCCCTCCAAATATGTGAACTTCCTGTACCTGGCCAGCCACTATGAGAA
GCTGAAGGGCTCCCCCGAGGATAATGAGCAGAAACAGCTGTTTGTGGAACAGCACAAGCACTACCTGGAC
GAGATCATCGAGCAGATCAGCGAGTTCTCCAAGAGAGTGATCCTGGCCGACGCTAATCTGGACAAAGTGC
TGTCCGCCTACAACAAGCACCGGGATAAGCCCATCAGAGAGCAGGCCGAGAATATCATCCACCTGTTTAC
CCTGACCAATCTGGGAGCCCCTGCCGCCTTCAAGTACTTTGACACCACCATCGACCGGAAGAGGTACACC
AGCACCAAAGAGGTGCTGGACGCCACCCTGATCCACCAGAGCATCACCGGCCTGTACGAGACACGGATCG
ACCTGTCTCAGCTGGGAGGCGACAAAAGGCCGGCGGCCACGAAAAAGGCCGGCCAGGCAAAAAAGAAAAA
GTAAGAATTCCTAGAGCTCGCTGATCAGCCTCGACTGTGCCTTCTAGTTGCCAGCCATCTGTTGTTTGCC
CCTCCCCCGTGCCTTCCTTGACCCTGGAAGGTGCCACTCCCACTGTCCTTTCCTAATAAAATGAGGAAAT
TGCATCGCATTGTCTGAGTAGGTGTCATTCTATTCTGGGGGGTGGGGTGGGGCAGGACAGCAAGGGGGAG
GATTGGGAAGAGAATAGCAGGCATGCTGGGGAGCGGCCGCAGGAACCCCTAGTGATGGAGTTGGCCACTC
CCTCTCTGCGCGCTCGCTCGCTCACTGAGGCCGGGCGACCAAAGGTCGCCCGACGCCCGGGCTTTGCCCG
GGCGGCCTCAGTGAGCGAGCGAGCGCGCAGCTGCCTGCAGGGGCGCCTGATGCGGTATTTTCTCCTTACG
CATCTGTGCGGTATTTCACACCGCATA
[95 nt withheld, positions 5698-5792]
T
[46 nt withheld, positions 5794-5839]
C
[141 nt withheld, positions 5841-5981]
CCTTTGACGTTGGAGTCCACGTTCTTT
[37 nt withheld, positions 6009-6045]
ACTCTATCTCGGGCTATTCTTTTGATTTATAAGGGATTTTGCCGATTTCGGTCTATTGGTTAAAAAATGA
GCTGATTTAACAAAAATTTAACGCGAATTTTAACAAAATATTAACGTTTACAATTTTATGGTGCACTCTC
AGTACAATCTGCTCTGATGCCGCATAGTTAAGCCAGCCCCGACACCCGCCAACACCCGCTGACGCGCCCT
GACGGGCTTGTCTGCTCCCGGCATCCGCTTACAGACAAGCTGTGACCGTCTCCGGGAGCTGCATGTGTCA
GAGGTTTTCACCGTCATCACCGAAACGCGCGAGACGAAAGGGCCTCGTGATACGCCTATTTTTATAGGTT
AATGTCATGATAATAATGGTTTCTTAGACGTCAGGTGGCACTTTTCGGGGAAATGTGCGCGGAACCCCTA
TTTGTTTATTTTTCTAAATACATTCAAATATGTATCCGCTCATGAGACAATAACCCTGATAAATGCTTCA
ATAATATTGAAAAAGGAAGAGTATGAGTATTCAACATTTCCGTGTCGCCCTTATTCCCTTTTTTGCGGCA
TTTTGCCTTCCTGTTTTTGCTCACCCAGAAACGCTGGTGAAAGTAAAAGATGCTGAAGATCAGTTGGGTG
CACGAGTGGGTTACATCGAACTGGATCTCAACAGCGGTAAGATCCTTGAGAGTTTTCGCCCCGAAGAACG
TTTTCCAATGATGAGCACTTTTAAAGTTCTGCTATGTGGCGCGGTATTATCCCGTATTGACGCCGGGCAA
GAGCAACTCGGTCGCCGCATACACTATTCTCAGAATGACTTGGTTGAGTACTCACCAGTCACAGAAAAGC
ATCTTACGGATGGCATGACAGTAAGAGAATTATGCAGTGCTGCCATAACCATGAGTGATAACACTGCGGC
CAACTTACTTCTGACAACGATCGGAGGACCGAAGGAGCTAACCGCTTTTTTGCACAACATGGGGGATCAT
GTAACTCGCCTTGATCGTTGGGAACCGGAGCTGAATGAAGCCATACCAAACGACGAGCGTGACACCACGA
TGCCTGTAGCAATGGCAACAACGTTGCGCAAACTATTAACTGGCGAACTACTTACTCTAGCTTCCCGGCA
ACAATTAATAGACTGGATGGAGGCGGATAAAGTTGCAGGACCACTTCTGCGCTCGGCCCTTCCGGCTGGC
TGGTTTATTGCTGATAAATCTGGAGCCGGTGAGCGTGGAAGCCGCGGTATCATTGCAGCACTGGGGCCAG
ATGGTAAGCCCTCCCGTATCGTAGTTATCTACACGACGGGGAGTCAGGCAACTATGGATGAACGAAATAG
ACAGATCGCTGAGATAGGTGCCTCACTGATTAAGCATTGGTAACTGTCAGACCAAGTTTACTCATATATA
CTTTAGATTGATTTAAAACTTCATTTTTAATTTAAAAGGATCTAGGTGAAGATCCTTTTTGATAATCTCA
TGACCAAAATCCCTTAACGTGAGTTTTCGTTCCACTGAGCGTCAGACCCCGTAGAAAAGATCAAAGGATC
TTCTTGAGATCCTTTTTTTCTGCGCGTAATCTGCTGCTTGCAAACAAAAAAACCACCGCTACCAGCGGTG
GTTTGTTTGCCGGATCAAGAGCTACCAACTCTTTTTCCGAAGGTAACTGGCTTCAGCAGAGCGCAGATAC
CAAATACTGTTCTTCTAGTGTAGCCGTAGTTAGGCCACCACTTCAAGAACTCTGTAGCACCGCCTACATA
CCTCGCTCTGCTAATCCTGTTACCAGTGGCTGCTGCCAGTGGCGATAAGTCGTGTCTTACCGGGTTGGAC
TCAAGACGATAGTTACCGGATAAGGCGCAGCGGTCGGGCTGAACGGGGGGTTCGTGCACACAGCCCAGCT
TGGAGCGAACGACCTACACCGAACTGAGATACCTACAGCGTGAGCTATGAGAAAGCGCCACGCTTCCCGA
AGGGAGAAAGGCGGACAGGTATCCGGTAAGCGGCAGGGTCGGAACAGGAGAGCGCACGAGGGAGCTTCCA
GGGGGAAACGCCTGGTATCTTTATAGTCCTGTCGGGTTTCGCCACCTCTGACTTGAGCGTCGATTTTTGT
GATGCTCGTCAGGGGGGCGGAGCCTATGGAAAAACGCCAGCAACGCGGCCTTTTTACGGTTCCTGGCCTT
TTGCTGGCCTTTTGCTCACATGTGAGGGCCTATTTCCCATGATTCCTTCATATTTGCATATACGATACAA
GGCTGTTAGAGAGATAATTGGAATTAATTTGACTGTAAACACAAAGATATTAGTACAAAATACGTGACGT
AGAAAGTAATAATTTCTTGGGTAGTTTGCAGTTTTAAAATTATGTTTTAAAATGGACTATCATATGCTTA
CCGTAACTTGAAAGTATTTCGATTTCTTGGCTTTATATATCTTGTGGAAAGGACGAAACACCGCTGTTTC
ATCTTAATATGCA
